>Addgene plasmid #213938 | pAAV_BiPVe4_Gq_dTomato | addgene full sequence | sequence record 421850 | Addgene NGS Result
CCTGCAGGCAGCTGCGCGCTCGCTCGCTCACTGAGGCCGCCCGGGCGTCGGGCGACCTTTGGTCGCCCGG
CCTCAGTGAGCGAGCGAGCGCGCAGAGAGGGAGTGGCCAACTCCATCACTAGGGGTTCCTGCGGCCGCAC
GCGTATCGATGGTGTATTTCCTGTGTGGGCTAATGTAGCTAACTTTGTTTGGACTCCAGGTTTCTGAGGC
AGTTTCAAATTCTTGATTTATGGGTTCATTTTTGGATCATGGCAGCCTCCCTGCTGAAACCCCCATAGTT
TCCCTTCAATAAGGAAGGCTGGATGAGATCACAGCTGAGGAATCCTGGTGGTGTGTACTGTGTTATTTCT
CTCCTAGTGCTTTGCCTACACCCTTCCATCATGCTTACATTTGGACCTGAAAATAATTGGTTGAAGCTGC
TCCTCACTTTTAGCCTTTTATCCGAGTTTGACAGTACATCACCCCAAATAACACGGACTATAAATGGCTT
GAACCTAATGAGTGCTCTTTGTGGACAAGCCGTCCATTCTCCTTTTCTTGAGAGGGAAATTACCGGCTCC
TAAGCTTCTATTTCCAGTTCTATAGAATGTGGGCGCTAATTTGAAAGCAGCCTCATAAAATGGAAGCAAA
CAGGCTAATTAGAAATATTTATGGGCCTGTTAGTGAATATATGCCATCGATGTTTAAACTTCCTGCAGCC
CGGGCTGGGCATAAAAGTCAGGGCAGAGCCATCTATTGCTTACATTTGCTTCTAGCCTGCAAGTCGAGGA
GCGCAGCCTTCCAGAAGCAGAGCGCGGCGCCTTAAGCTGCAGAAGTTGGTCGTGAGGCACTGGGCACGTA
AGTATCAAGGTTACAAGACAGGTTTAAGGAGACCAATAGAAACTGGGCTTGTCGAGACAGAGAAGACTCT
TGCGTTTCTGATAGGCACCTATTGGTCTTACTGACATCCACTTTGCCTTTCTCTCCACAGCGAGCTCGCT
AGCGCCACCATGTACCCATACGATGTTCCAGATTACGCTACCTTGCACAATAACAGTACAACCTCGCCTT
TGTTTCCAAACATCAGCTCCTCCTGGATACACAGCCCCTCCGATGCAGGGCTGCCCCCGGGAACCGTCAC
TCATTTCGGCAGCTACAATGTTTCTCGAGCAGCTGGCAATTTCTCCTCTCCAGACGGTACCACCGATGAC
CCTCTGGGAGGTCATACCGTCTGGCAAGTGGTCTTCATCGCTTTCTTAACGGGCATCCTGGCCTTGGTGA
CCATCATCGGCAACATCCTGGTAATTGTGTCATTTAAGGTCAACAAGCAGCTGAAGACGGTCAACAACTA
CTTCCTCTTAAGCCTGGCCTGTGCCGATCTGATTATCGGGGTCATTTCAATGAATCTGTTTACGACCTAC
ATCATCATGAATCGATGGGCCTTAGGGAACTTGGCCTGTGACCTCTGGCTTGCCATTGACTGCGTAGCCA
GCAATGCCTCTGTTATGAATCTTCTGGTCATCAGCTTTGACAGATACTTTTCCATCACGAGGCCGCTCAC
GTACCGAGCCAAACGAACAACAAAGAGAGCCGGTGTGATGATCGGTCTGGCTTGGGTCATCTCCTTTGTC
CTTTGGGCTCCTGCCATCTTGTTCTGGCAATACTTTGTTGGAAAGAGAACTGTGCCTCCGGGAGAGTGCT
TCATTCAGTTCCTCAGTGAGCCCACCATTACTTTTGGCACAGCCATCGCTGGTTTTTATATGCCTGTCAC
CATTATGACTATTTTATACTGGAGGATCTATAAGGAAACTGAAAAGCGTACCAAAGAGCTTGCTGGCCTG
CAAGCCTCTGGGACAGAGGCAGAGACAGAAAACTTTGTCCACCCCACGGGCAGTTCTCGAAGCTGCAGCA
GTTACGAACTTCAACAGCAAAGCATGAAACGCTCCAACAGGAGGAAGTATGGCCGCTGCCACTTCTGGTT
CACAACCAAGAGCTGGAAACCCAGCTCCGAGCAGATGGACCAAGACCACAGCAGCAGTGACAGTTGGAAC
AACAATGATGCTGCTGCCTCCCTGGAGAACTCCGCCTCCTCCGACGAGGAGGACATTGGCTCCGAGACGA
GAGCCATCTACTCCATCGTGCTCAAGCTTCCGGGTCACAGCACCATCCTCAACTCCACCAAGTTACCCTC
ATCGGACAACCTGCAGGTGCCTGAGGAGGAGCTGGGGATGGTGGACTTGGAGAGGAAAGCCGACAAGCTG
CAGGCCCAGAAGAGCGTGGACGATGGAGGCAGTTTTCCAAAAAGCTTCTCCAAGCTTCCCATCCAGCTAG
AGTCAGCCGTGGACACAGCTAAGACTTCTGACGTCAACTCCTCAGTGGGTAAGAGCACGGCCACTCTACC
TCTGTCCTTCAAGGAAGCCACTCTGGCCAAGAGGTTTGCTCTGAAGACCAGAAGTCAGATCACTAAGCGG
AAAAGGATGTCCCTGGTCAAGGAGAAGAAAGCGGCCCAGACCCTCAGTGCGATCTTGCTTGCCTTCATCA
TCACTTGGACCCCATACAACATCATGGTTCTGGTGAACACCTTTTGTGACAGCTGCATACCCAAAACCTT
TTGGAATCTGGGCTACTGGCTGTGCTACATCAACAGCACCGTGAACCCCGTGTGCTATGCTCTGTGCAAC
AAAACATTCAGAACCACTTTCAAGATGCTGCTGCTGTGCCAGTGTGACAAAAAAAAGAGGCGCAAGCAGC
AGTACCAGCAGAGACAGTCGGTCATTTTTCACAAGCGCGCACCCGAGCAGGCCTTGTCCGGAGATAACGG
AAGCGGAGCCACTAACTTCTCCCTGTTGAAACAAGCAGGGGATGTCGAAGAGAATCCCGGGCCATCTAGA
ATGGCCCCCAAGAAGAAGAGGAAGGTGGTGAGCAAGGGCGAGGAGGTCATCAAAGAGTTCATGCGCTTCA
AGGTGCGCATGGAGGGCTCCATGAACGGCCACGAGTTCGAGATCGAGGGCGAGGGCGAGGGCCGCCCCTA
CGAGGGCACCCAGACCGCCAAGCTGAAGGTGACCAAGGGCGGCCCCCTGCCCTTCGCCTGGGACATCCTG
TCCCCCCAGTTCATGTACGGCTCCAAGGCGTACGTGAAGCACCCCGCCGACATCCCCGATTACAAGAAGC
TGTCCTTCCCCGAGGGCTTCAAGTGGGAGCGCGTGATGAACTTCGAGGACGGCGGTCTGGTGACCGTGAC
CCAGGACTCCTCCCTGCAGGACGGCACGCTGATCTACAAGGTGAAGATGCGCGGCACCAACTTCCCCCCC
GACGGCCCCGTAATGCAGAAGAAGACCATGGGCTGGGAGGCCTCCACCGAGCGCCTGTACCCCCGCGACG
GCGTGCTGAAGGGCGAGATCCACCAGGCCCTGAAGCTGAAGGACGGCGGCCACTACCTGGTGGAGTTCAA
GACCATCTACATGGCCAAGAAGCCCGTGCAACTGCCCGGCTACTACTACGTGGACACCAAGCTGGACATC
ACCTCCCACAACGAGGACTACACCATCGTGGAACAGTACGAGCGCTCCGAGGGCCGCCACCACCTGTTCC
TGTACGGCATGGACGAGCTGTACAAGTAAGTCGACGGCGCGCCCCACCCCTGCAGGGAATTCGATATCAA
GCTTATCGATAATCAACCTCTGGATTACAAAATTTGTGAAAGATTGACTGGTATTCTTAACTATGTTGCT
CCTTTTACGCTATGTGGATACGCTGCTTTAATGCCTTTGTATCATGCTATTGCTTCCCGTATGGCTTTCA
TTTTCTCCTCCTTGTATAAATCCTGGTTGCTGTCTCTTTATGAGGAGTTGTGGCCCGTTGTCAGGCAACG
TGGCGTGGTGTGCACTGTGTTTGCTGACGCAACCCCCACTGGTTGGGGCATTGCCACCACCTGTCAGCTC
CTTTCCGGGACTTTCGCTTTCCCCCTCCCTATTGCCACGGCGGAACTCATCGCCGCCTGCCTTGCCCGCT
GCTGGACAGGGGCTCGGCTGTTGGGCACTGACAATTCCGTGGTGTTGTCGGGGAAATCATCGTCCTTTCC
TTGGCTGCTCGCCTATGTTGCCACCTGGATTCTGCGCGGGACGTCCTTCTGCTACGTCCCTTCGGCCCTC
AATCCAGCGGACCTTCCTTCCCGCGGCCTGCTGCCGGCTCTGCGGCCTCTTCCGCGTCTTCGCCTTCGCC
CTCAGACGAGTCGGATCTCCCTTTGGGCCGCCTCCCCGCATCGATACCGAGCGCTGCTCGAGAGATCAAC
TTGTTTATTGCAGCTTATAATGGTTACAAATAAAGCAATAGCATCACAAATTTCACAAATAAAGCATTTT
TTTCACTGCATTCTAGTTGTGGTTTGTCCAAACTCATCAATGTATCAGCTTATCGATACCGCATGCACGT
GCGGACCGAGCGGCCGCAGGAACCCCTAGTGATGGAGTTGGCCACTCCCTCTCTGCGCGCTCGCTCGCTC
ACTGAGGCCGGGCGACCAAAGGTCGCCCGACGCCCGGGCTTTGCCCGGGCGGCCTCAGTGAGCGAGCGAG
CGCGCAGCTGCCTGCAGGGGCGCCTGATGCGGTATTTTCTCCTTACGCATCTGTGCGGTATTTCACACCG
CATA
[95 nt withheld, positions 4625-4719]
T
[46 nt withheld, positions 4721-4766]
C
[141 nt withheld, positions 4768-4908]
CCTTTGACGTTGGAGTCCACGTTCTTT
[37 nt withheld, positions 4936-4972]
ACTCTATCTCGGGCTATTCTTTTGATTTATAAGGGATTTTGCCGATTTCGGTCTATTGGTTAAAAAATGA
GCTGATTTAACAAAAATTTAACGCGAATTTTAACAAAATATTAACGTTTACAATTTTATGGTGCACTCTC
AGTACAATCTGCTCTGATGCCGCATAGTTAAGCCAGCCCCGACACCCGCCAACACCCGCTGACGCGCCCT
GACGGGCTTGTCTGCTCCCGGCATCCGCTTACAGACAAGCTGTGACCGTCTCCGGGAGCTGCATGTGTCA
GAGGTTTTCACCGTCATCACCGAAACGCGCGAGACGAAAGGGCCTCGTGATACGCCTATTTTTATAGGTT
AATGTCATGATAATAATGGTTTCTTAGACGTCAGGTGGCACTTTTCGGGGAAATGTGCGCGGAACCCCTA
TTTGTTTATTTTTCTAAATACATTCAAATATGTATCCGCTCATGAGACAATAACCCTGATAAATGCTTCA
ATAATATTGAAAAAGGAAGAGTATGAGTATTCAACATTTCCGTGTCGCCCTTATTCCCTTTTTTGCGGCA
TTTTGCCTTCCTGTTTTTGCTCACCCAGAAACGCTGGTGAAAGTAAAAGATGCTGAAGATCAGTTGGGTG
CACGAGTGGGTTACATCGAACTGGATCTCAACAGCGGTAAGATCCTTGAGAGTTTTCGCCCCGAAGAACG
TTTTCCAATGATGAGCACTTTTAAAGTTCTGCTATGTGGCGCGGTATTATCCCGTATTGACGCCGGGCAA
GAGCAACTCGGTCGCCGCATACACTATTCTCAGAATGACTTGGTTGAGTACTCACCAGTCACAGAAAAGC
ATCTTACGGATGGCATGACAGTAAGAGAATTATGCAGTGCTGCCATAACCATGAGTGATAACACTGCGGC
CAACTTACTTCTGACAACGATCGGAGGACCGAAGGAGCTAACCGCTTTTTTGCACAACATGGGGGATCAT
GTAACTCGCCTTGATCGTTGGGAACCGGAGCTGAATGAAGCCATACCAAACGACGAGCGTGACACCACGA
TGCCTGTAGCAATGGCAACAACGTTGCGCAAACTATTAACTGGCGAACTACTTACTCTAGCTTCCCGGCA
ACAATTAATAGACTGGATGGAGGCGGATAAAGTTGCAGGACCACTTCTGCGCTCGGCCCTTCCGGCTGGC
TGGTTTATTGCTGATAAATCTGGAGCCGGTGAGCGTGGGTCTCGCGGTATCATTGCAGCACTGGGGCCAG
ATGGTAAGCCCTCCCGTATCGTAGTTATCTACACGACGGGGAGTCAGGCAACTATGGATGAACGAAATAG
ACAGATCGCTGAGATAGGTGCCTCACTGATTAAGCATTGGTAACTGTCAGACCAAGTTTACTCATATATA
CTTTAGATTGATTTAAAACTTCATTTTTAATTTAAAAGGATCTAGGTGAAGATCCTTTTTGATAATCTCA
TGACCAAAATCCCTTAACGTGAGTTTTCGTTCCACTGAGCGTCAGACCCCGTAGAAAAGATCAAAGGATC
TTCTTGAGATCCTTTTTTTCTGCGCGTAATCTGCTGCTTGCAAACAAAAAAACCACCGCTACCAGCGGTG
GTTTGTTTGCCGGATCAAGAGCTACCAACTCTTTTTCCGAAGGTAACTGGCTTCAGCAGAGCGCAGATAC
CAAATACTGTTCTTCTAGTGTAGCCGTAGTTAGGCCACCACTTCAAGAACTCTGTAGCACCGCCTACATA
CCTCGCTCTGCTAATCCTGTTACCAGTGGCTGCTGCCAGTGGCGATAAGTCGTGTCTTACCGGGTTGGAC
TCAAGACGATAGTTACCGGATAAGGCGCAGCGGTCGGGCTGAACGGGGGGTTCGTGCACACAGCCCAGCT
TGGAGCGAACGACCTACACCGAACTGAGATACCTACAGCGTGAGCTATGAGAAAGCGCCACGCTTCCCGA
AGGGAGAAAGGCGGACAGGTATCCGGTAAGCGGCAGGGTCGGAACAGGAGAGCGCACGAGGGAGCTTCCA
GGGGGAAACGCCTGGTATCTTTATAGTCCTGTCGGGTTTCGCCACCTCTGACTTGAGCGTCGATTTTTGT
GATGCTCGTCAGGGGGGCGGAGCCTATGGAAAAACGCCAGCAACGCGGCCTTTTTACGGTTCCTGGCCTT
TTGCTGGCCTTTTGCTCACATGT
Features (pLannotate 1.2.2; 17 found; start..end, strand, type, name):
     12..39      +  repeat_region  AAV2 ITR (fragment): inverted terminal repeat of adeno-associated virus serotype 2 inverted
     68..95      +  repeat_region  AAV2 ITR (fragment): inverted terminal repeat of adeno-associated virus serotype 2 inverted
    838..970     +  intron         chimeric intron: chimera between introns from human β-globin and immunoglobulin heavy chain genes
    993..1019    +  CDS            3xHA (fragment): three tandem HA epitope tags
   1020..2786    +  CDS            CHRM3: ACM3_HUMAN - Experimental evidence at protein level: Swiss-Prot protein existence level 1. The muscarinic acetylcholine receptor mediates various cellular responses, including inhibition of adenylate cyclase, breakdown of phosphoinositides and modulation of potassium channels through the action of G proteins. Primary transducing effect is Pi turnover. From Homo sapiens (Human).
   2896..3596    +  CDS            dTomato (fragment): dimeric variant of DsRed fluorescent protein (Shaner et al., 2004) mammalian codon-optimized
   3626..3651    +  misc_feature   MCS (fragment): pBluescript multiple cloning site
   3651..4239    +  misc_feature   WPRE: woodchuck hepatitis virus posttranscriptional regulatory element
   4268..4349    +  polyA_signal   SV40 poly(A) signal: SV40 polyadenylation signal
   4428..4568    +  repeat_region  AAV2 ITR: inverted terminal repeat of adeno-associated virus serotype 2 inverted
   4573..4624    -  misc_feature   bom (fragment): basis of mobility region from pBR322
   4643..5098    +  rep_origin     f1 ori (sequence partly withheld): f1 bacteriophage origin of replication; arrow indicates direction of (+) strand synthesis
   5099..5148    -  misc_feature   bom (fragment): basis of mobility region from pBR322
   5250..5285    -  CDS            rop (fragment): Rop protein, which maintains plasmids at low copy number; rop
   5380..5484    +  promoter       AmpR promoter: bla
   5485..6345    +  CDS            AmpR: β-lactamase; bla; confers resistance to ampicillin, carbenicillin, and related antibiotics
   6516..7104    +  rep_origin     ori: high-copy-number ColE1/pMB1/pBR322/pUC origin of replication
