[The description below was written by a language model from this plasmid's Addgene catalogue record and pLannotate feature annotations shown in this document.]
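Description:
pAAV_BiPVe4_Gq_dTomato (alias pAAV_WDC0004_Gq_dTomato) is a 7,165 bp AAV transfer plasmid built on the pAAV-S5E2-dTom-nlsdTom backbone. It is designed to deliver an excitatory chemogenetic actuator to chandelier cells, a subtype of cortical interneuron. It is maintained in bacteria through a high-copy ColE1/pUC-type origin and selected with ampicillin via the β-lactamase gene; an f1 origin is also present. The recombinant genome is bounded by AAV2 inverted terminal repeats, which direct replication and packaging into AAV capsids. The annotation detects the right-hand ITR in full but only short fragments of the left one. That may reflect the difficulty of sequencing and annotating these structured repeats, and the recorded use of a recombination-deficient growth strain fits the known instability of ITRs.

According to the catalogue entry, expression is driven by the BiPVe4 enhancer. The feature table does not annotate this enhancer or any associated minimal promoter, but an unannotated stretch lies between the left ITR and a chimeric β-globin/immunoglobulin intron, which is included to boost transcript processing. Downstream is the 2,610 bp synthetic insert: an HA epitope tag followed by a human CHRM3-derived coding sequence, which is the hM3Dq Gq-coupled DREADD, and then dTomato as a red fluorescent reporter. The record does not say how the receptor and dTomato are linked, although a short unannotated gap separates them. A WPRE and an SV40 polyadenylation signal enhance and terminate expression. The construct belongs to an enhancer-AAV toolbox for targeting distinct interneuron subtypes. It allows ligand-inducible activation of labelled chandelier cells without transgenic driver lines, with transduced cells identifiable by dTomato fluorescence or HA immunostaining.
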