Addgene plasmid #213938: pAAV_BiPVe4_Gq_dTomato
Purpose: AAV construct expressing HA-hM3Dq-dTomato driven by chandelier cell-targeting enhancer. Alias: pAAV_WDC0004_Gq_dTomato
Depositing lab: Gordon Fishell. Depositing organization: Broad Institute. Publication: An enhancer-AAV toolbox to target and manipulate distinct interneuron subtypes. Furlanis E, Dai M, Leyva Garcia B, Tran T, Vergara J, Pereira A, Gorissen BL, Wills S, Vlachos A, Hairston A, Dwivedi D, Du S, McMahon J, Huang S, Morabito A, Vazquez A, Kim S, Lee AT, Chang EF, Razzaq T, Qazi A, Vargish G, Yuan X, Caccavano A, Hunt S, Chittajallu R, McLean N, Hewitt L, Paranzino E, Rice H, Cummins AC, Plotnikova A, Mohanty A, Tangen AC, Shin JH, Azadi R, Eldridge MAG, Alvarez VA, Averbeck BB, Alyahyay M, Vallejo TR, Soheib M, Vattino LG, MacGregor CP, Chatain CP, Banks E, Olah VJ, Naskar S, Hill S, Liebergall S, Badiani R, Hyde L, Hanley E, Xu Q, Allaway KC, Goldberg EM, Rowan MJM, Nowakowski TJ, Lee S, Favuzzi E, Kaeser PS, Sjulson L, Batista-Brito R, Takesian AE, Ibrahim LA, Iqbal A, Pelkey KA, McBain CJ, Dimidschstein J, Fishell G, Wang Y. Neuron. 2025 May 21;113(10):1525-1547.e15. doi: 10.1016/j.neuron.2025.05.002. PubMed 40403705.
Backbone
  Vector backbone: pAAV-S5E2-dTom-nlsdTom
  Total vector size (bp): 7165
  Vector type: AAV
Growth in bacteria
  Bacterial resistance: Ampicillin, 100 μg/mL
  Growth temperature: 37°C
  Growth strain: NEB Stable
  Copy number: High Copy
Gene/Insert
  Gene/Insert name: HA-GqDREADD-dTomato
  Species: Synthetic
  Insert size (bp): 2610
Terms and licenses: Academic/Nonprofit Terms; Industry Terms: Not Available to Industry
Depositor comments: Please visit https://doi.org/10.1101/2024.07.17.603924 for bioRxiv preprint.
How to cite: pAAV_BiPVe4_Gq_dTomato was a gift from Gordon Fishell (Addgene plasmid # 213938 ; http://n2t.net/addgene:213938 ; RRID:Addgene_213938)
